Addgene plasmid #212443: pTwist-SARS-CoV-2 Spike-deltaC18 G75V (GTA) T76I (ATT)
Purpose: Encodes SARS-CoV-2 spike G75V, T76I for pseudovirus production
Depositing lab: Alejandro Balazs. Depositing organization: Massachusetts General Hospital. Publication: Ongoing evolution of SARS-CoV-2 drives escape from mRNA vaccine-induced humoral immunity. Roederer AL, Cao Y, Denis KS, Sheehan ML, Li CJ, Lam EC, Gregory DJ, Poznansky MC, Iafrate AJ, Canaday DH, Gravenstein S, Garcia-Beltran WF, Balazs AB. medRxiv [Preprint]. 2024 Mar 7:2024.03.05.24303815. doi: 10.1101/2024.03.05.24303815. PubMed 38496628.
Backbone
  Vector backbone: pTwist-CMV-BetaGlobin-WPRE-Neo
  Backbone manufacturer: Twist
  Vector type: Mammalian Expression
Growth in bacteria
  Bacterial resistance: Ampicillin, 100 μg/mL
  Growth temperature: 37°C
  Growth strain: NEB Stable
  Copy number: High Copy
Gene/Insert
  Gene/Insert name: SARS-CoV-2 Spike G75V, T76I
  Species: Severe acute respiratory syndrome coronavirus 2
  Mutation: G75V, T76I
  Entrez Gene: S (a.k.a. GU280_gp02, spike glycoprotein)
  Promoter: CAG
  Cloning method: Ligation Independent Cloning
Terms and licenses: Academic/Nonprofit Terms; Industry Terms: Not Available to Industry
Depositor comments: Please visit https://www.medrxiv.org/content/10.1101/2024.03.05.24303815v1 for medRxiv preprint.
How to cite: pTwist-SARS-CoV-2 Spike-deltaC18 G75V (GTA) T76I (ATT) was a gift from Alejandro Balazs (Addgene plasmid # 212443 ; http://n2t.net/addgene:212443 ; RRID:Addgene_212443)
