[The description below was written by a language model from this plasmid's Addgene catalogue record and pLannotate feature annotations shown in this document.]
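Description:
pTwist-SARS-CoV-2 Spike-deltaC18 G75V (GTA) T76I (ATT) is a mammalian expression plasmid built on the Twist pTwist-CMV-BetaGlobin-WPRE-Neo backbone that encodes a SARS-CoV-2 spike glycoprotein carrying two substitutions, G75V and T76I; the bracketed triplets in the name appear to give the codons used for the changes. The "deltaC18" in the name indicates removal of the last 18 residues of the cytoplasmic tail, a truncation commonly used to improve spike incorporation into pseudotyped particles, although the record does not explain it. In bacteria the plasmid replicates from a high-copy ColE1/pUC-type origin and is selected with ampicillin through the AmpR β-lactamase gene.

The sequenced construct is about 10.5 kb, with the spike coding sequence spanning the numbering origin of the circular map. Upstream of it the annotation finds a CMV enhancer, CMV promoter elements and a truncated human β-globin intron. This matches the backbone name, whereas the catalogue field lists the promoter as CAG, so the two sources disagree. Downstream lie a WPRE, which boosts transcript stability and expression, and an SV40 polyadenylation signal. A separate cassette with the SV40 early promoter, neo and the bGH poly(A) signal allows G418 selection in mammalian cells. Short β-globin insulator elements, bacterial rrnG and T7 terminators, and a synthetic poly(A) signal separate the units to limit read-through.

The stated purpose is pseudovirus production: the plasmid supplies the mutant spike as the envelope protein in transfected producer cells. The associated work examines how spike evolution affects escape from vaccine-induced antibody responses.
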