Features (pLannotate 1.2.2; 21 found; start..end, strand, type, name):
    202..790     +  misc_feature   WPRE: woodchuck hepatitis virus posttranscriptional regulatory element
    843..964     -  polyA_signal   SV40 poly(A) signal: SV40 polyadenylation signal
    987..1056    -  CDS            large T antigen (fragment): large T antigen from SV40 (simian virus 40)
   1079..1125    +  terminator     T7 terminator: transcription terminator for bacteriophage T7 RNA polymerase
   1155..1291    +  terminator     rrnG terminator: transcription terminator from the E. coli ribosomal RNA rrnG operon (Albrechtsen et al., 1991)
   1336..1407    +  misc_feature   3' β-globin insulator: insulator downstream of the human β-globin locus (Farrell et al., 2002)
   1452..1648    +  promoter       SV40 promoter: SV40 early promoter
   1662..2453    +  CDS            neo: KKA2_KLEPN - Also known as kan, nptII. Experimental evidence at protein level: Swiss-Prot protein existence level 1. Resistance to kanamycin, neomycin, paromomycin, ribostamycin, butirosin and gentamicin B. From Klebsiella pneumoniae.
   2467..2691    +  polyA_signal   bGH poly(A) signal: bovine growth hormone polyadenylation signal
   2887..3475    -  rep_origin     ori: high-copy-number ColE1/pMB1/pBR322/pUC origin of replication
   3647..3711    -  CDS            bla(M) (fragment): β-lactamase lacking the signal sequence; bla(M); allows cytosolic expression of β-lactamase
   4221..5081    +  CDS            AmpR: β-lactamase; bla; confers resistance to ampicillin, carbenicillin, and related antibiotics
   5094..5230    +  terminator     rrnG terminator: transcription terminator from the E. coli ribosomal RNA rrnG operon (Albrechtsen et al., 1991)
   5382..5453    +  misc_feature   5' β-globin insulator: insulator upstream of the human β-globin locus (Farrell et al., 2002)
   5458..5504    -  terminator     T7 terminator: transcription terminator for bacteriophage T7 RNA polymerase
   5522..5570    -  polyA_signal   poly(A) signal: synthetic polyadenylation signal
   5651..5954    +  enhancer       CMV enhancer: human cytomegalovirus immediate early enhancer
   6027..6044    -  promoter       CMV promoter (fragment): human cytomegalovirus (CMV) immediate early promoter
   6107..6158    +  promoter       CMVd2 promoter: truncated human cytomegalovirus (CMV) immediate early promoter that yields moderately reduced expression relative to the full-length promoter
   6292..6767    +  intron         β-globin intron: internally truncated intron from human β-globin
   6826..128     +  CDS            S (across the origin): SPIKE_SARS2 - Experimental evidence at protein level: Swiss-Prot protein existence level 1. [Spike glycoprotein]: May down-regulate host tetherin (BST2) by lysosomal degradation, thereby counteracting its antiviral activity. From Severe acute respiratory syndrome coronavirus 2 (2019-nCoV) (SARS-CoV-2).
>Addgene plasmid #212443 | pTwist-SARS-CoV-2 Spike-deltaC18 G75V (GTA) T76I (ATT) | addgene full sequence | sequence record 446839 | Addgene NGS Result
CCTGGTACATTTGGTTGGGCTTTATCGCCGGACTTATAGCTATCGTTATGGTCACAATTATGTTGTGCTG
TATGACTAGCTGTTGTTCCTGCTTGAAAGGATGTTGCAGTTGCGGATCTTGTTGTAAATAAAGGATCCTC
TAGAAGTTGTCTCCTCCTGCACTGACTGACTGATACAATCGATTTCTGGATCCGCAGGCCTAATCAACCT
CTGGATTACAAAATTTGTGAAAGATTGACTGGTATTCTTAACTATGTTGCTCCTTTTACGCTATGTGGAT
ACGCTGCTTTAATGCCTTTGTATCATGCTATTGCTTCCCGTATGGCTTTCATTTTCTCCTCCTTGTATAA
ATCCTGGTTGCTGTCTCTTTATGAGGAGTTGTGGCCCGTTGTCAGGCAACGTGGCGTGGTGTGCACTGTG
TTTGCTGACGCAACCCCCACTGGTTGGGGCATTGCCACCACCTGTCAGCTCCTTTCCGGGACTTTCGCTT
TCCCCCTCCCTATTGCCACGGCGGAACTCATCGCCGCCTGCCTTGCCCGCTGCTGGACAGGGGCTCGGCT
GTTGGGCACTGACAATTCCGTGGTGTTGTCGGGGAAGCTGACGTCCTTTCCATGGCTGCTCGCCTGTGTT
GCCACCTGGATTCTGCGCGGGACGTCCTTCTGCTACGTCCCTTCGGCCCTCAATCCAGCGGACCTTCCTT
CCCGCGGCCTGCTGCCGGCTCTGCGGCCTCTTCCGCGTCTTCGCCTTCGCCCTCAGACGAGTCGGATCTC
CCTTTGGGCCGCCTCCCCGCCTGTCTAGCTTGACTGACTGAGATACAGCGTACCTTCAGCTCACAGACAT
GATAAGATACATTGATGAGTTTGGACAAACCACAACTAGAATGCAGTGAAAAAAATGCTTTATTTGTGAA
ATTTGTGATGCTATTGCTTTATTTGTAACCATTATAAGCTGCAATAAACAAGTTAACAACAACAATTGCA
TTCATTTTATGTTTCAGGTTCAGGGGGAGGTGTGGGAGGTTTTTTAAAGCAAGTAAAACCTCTACAAATG
TGGTATTGGCCCATCTCTATCGGTATCGTAGCATAACCCCTTGGGGCCTCTAAACGGGTCTTGAGGGGTT
TTTTGTGCCCCTCGGGCCGGATTGCTATCTACCGGCATTGGCGCAGAAAAAAATGCCTGATGCGACGCTG
CGCGTCTTATACTCCCACATATGCCAGATTCAGCAACGGATACGGCTTCCCCAACTTGCCCACTTCCATA
CGTGTCCTCCTTACCAGAAATTTATCCTTAAGGTCGTCAGCTATCCTGCAGGCGATCTCTCGATTTCGAT
CAAGACATTCCTTTAATGGTCTTTTCTGGACACCACTAGGGGTCAGAAGTAGTTCATCAAACTTTCTTCC
CTCCCTAATCTCATTGGTTACCTTGGGCTATCGAAACTTAATTAAGCGATCTGCATCTCAATTAGTCAGC
AACCATAGTCCCGCCCCTAACTCCGCCCATCCCGCCCCTAACTCCGCCCAGTTCCGCCCATTCTCCGCCC
CATCGCTGACTAATTTTTTTTATTTATGCAGAGGCCGAGGCCGCCTCGGCCTCTGAGCTATTCCAGAAGT
AGTGAGGAGGCTTTTTTGGAGGCCTAGGCTTTTGCAAAGGAGGTAGCCAACATGATTGAACAAGATGGAT
TGCACGCAGGTTCTCCCGCCGCTTGGGTGGAGAGGCTATTCGGCTATGACTGGGCACAACAGACAATCGG
CTGCTCTGATGCCGCCGTGTTCCGGCTGTCAGCGCAGGGGCGCCCGGTTCTTTTTGTCAAGACCGACCTG
TCCGGTGCCCTGAATGAACTCCAGGACGAGGCAGCGCGGCTATCGTGGCTGGCCACGACGGGCGTTCCTT
GCGCAGCTGTGCTCGACGTTGTCACTGAAGCGGGAAGGGACTGGCTGCTATTGGGCGAAGTGCCGGGGCA
GGATCTCCTGTCATCTCACCTTGCTCCTGCCGAGAAAGTATCCATCATGGCTGATGCAATGCGGCGGCTG
CATACGCTTGATCCGGCTACCTGCCCATTCGACCACCAAGCGAAACATCGCATCGAGCGAGCACGTACTC
GGATGGAAGCCGGTCTTGTCGATCAGGATGATCTGGACGAAGAGCATCAGGGGCTCGCGCCAGCCGAACT
GTTCGCCAGGCTCAAGGCGCGGATGCCCGACGGCGAGGATCTCGTCGTGACCCACGGCGATGCCTGCTTG
CCGAATATCATGGTGGAAAATGGCCGCTTTTCTGGATTCATCGACTGTGGCCGGCTGGGTGTGGCGGACC
GCTATCAGGACATAGCGTTGGCTACCCGTGATATTGCTGAAGAGCTTGGCGGCGAATGGGCTGACCGCTT
CCTCGTGCTTTACGGTATCGCCGCTCCCGATTCGCAGCGCATCGCCTTCTATCGCCTTCTTGACGAGTTC
TTCTAGTATGTAAGCCCTGTGCCTTCTAGTTGCCAGCCATCTGTTGTTTGCCCCTCCCCCGTGCCTTCCT
TGACCCTGGAAGGTGCCACTCCCACTGTCCTTTCCTAATAAAATGAGGAAATTGCATCGCATTGTCTGAG
TAGGTGTCATTCTATTCTGGGGGGTGGGGTGGGGCAGGACAGCAAGGGGGAGGATTGGGAAGACAATAGC
AGGCATGCTGGGGATGCGGTGGGCTCTATGGTTAATTAACCAGTCAAGTCAGCTACTTGGCGAGATCGAC
TTGTCTGGGTTTCGACTACGCTCAGAATTGCGTCAGTCAAGTTCGATCTGGTCCTTGCTATTGCACCCGT
TCTCCGATTACGAGTTTCATTTAAATCATGTGAGCAAAAGGCCAGCAAAAGGCCAGGAACCGTAAAAAGG
CCGCGTTGCTGGCGTTTTTCCATAGGCTCCGCCCCCCTGACGAGCATCACAAAAATCGACGCTCAAGTCA
GAGGTGGCGAAACCCGACAGGACTATAAAGATACCAGGCGTTTCCCCCTGGAAGCTCCCTCGTGCGCTCT
CCTGTTCCGACCCTGCCGCTTACCGGATACCTGTCCGCCTTTCTCCCTTCGGGAAGCGTGGCGCTTTCTC
ATAGCTCACGCTGTAGGTATCTCAGTTCGGTGTAGGTCGTTCGCTCCAAGCTGGGCTGTGTGCACGAACC
CCCCGTTCAGCCCGACCGCTGCGCCTTATCCGGTAACTATCGTCTTGAGTCCAACCCGGTAAGACACGAC
TTATCGCCACTGGCAGCAGCCACTGGTAACAGGATTAGCAGAGCGAGGTATGTAGGCGGTGCTACAGAGT
TCTTGAAGTGGTGGCCTAACTACGGCTACACTAGAAGAACAGTATTTGGTATCTGCGCTCTGCTGAAGCC
AGTTACCTTCGGAAAAAGAGTTGGTAGCTCTTGATCCGGCAAACAAACCACCGCTGGTAGCGGTGGTTTT
TTTGTTTGCAAGCAGCAGATTACGCGCAGAAAAAAAGGATCTCAAGAAGATCCTTTGATCTTTTCTACGG
GGTCTGACGCTCAGTGGAACGAAAACTCACGTTAAGGGATTTTGGTCATGAGATTATCAAAAAGGATCTT
CACCTAGATCCTTTTAAATTAAAAATGAAGTTTTAAATCAATCTAAAGTATATATGAGTAAACTTGGTCT
GACAGTTACCAATGCTTAATCAGTGAGGCACCTATCTCAGCGATCTGTCTATTTCGTTCATCCATAGTTG
CATTTAAATTTCCGAACTCTCCAAGGCCCTCGTCGGAAAATCTTCAAACCTTTCGTCCGATCCATCTTGC
AGGCTACCTCTCGAACGAACTATCGCAAGTCTCTTGGCCGGCCTTGCGCCTTGGCTATTGCTTGGCAGCG
CCTATCGCCAGGTATTACTCCAATCCCGAATATCCGAGATCGGGATCACCCGAGAGAAGTTCAACCTACA
TCCTCAATCCCGATCTATCCGAGATCCGAGGAATATCGAAATCGGGGCGCGCCTGGTGTACCGAGAACGA
TCCTCTCAGTGCGAGTCTCGACGATCCATATCGTTGCTTGGCAGTCAGCCAGTCGGAATCCAGCTTGGGA
CCCAGGAAGTCCAATCGTCAGATATTGTACTCAAGCCTGGTCACGGCAGCGTACCGATCTGTTTAAACCT
AGATATTGATAGTCTGATCGGTCAACGTATAATCGAGTCCTAGCTTTTGCAAACATCTATCAAGAGACAG
GATCAGCAGGAGGCTTTCGCATGAGTATTCAACATTTCCGTGTCGCCCTTATTCCCTTTTTTGCGGCATT
TTGCCTTCCTGTTTTTGCTCACCCAGAAACGCTGGTGAAAGTAAAAGATGCTGAAGATCAGTTGGGTGCG
CGAGTGGGTTACATCGAACTGGATCTCAACAGCGGTAAGATCCTTGAGAGTTTTCGCCCCGAAGAACGCT
TTCCAATGATGAGCACTTTTAAAGTTCTGCTATGTGGCGCGGTATTATCCCGTATTGACGCCGGGCAAGA
GCAACTCGGTCGCCGCATACACTATTCTCAGAATGACTTGGTTGAGTATTCACCAGTCACAGAAAAGCAT
CTTACGGATGGCATGACAGTAAGAGAATTATGCAGTGCTGCCATAACCATGAGTGATAACACTGCGGCCA
ACTTACTTCTGACAACGATTGGAGGACCGAAGGAGCTAACCGCTTTTTTGCACAACATGGGGGATCATGT
AACTCGCCTTGATCGTTGGGAACCGGAGCTGAATGAAGCCATACCAAACGACGAGCGTGACACCACGATG
CCTGTAGCAATGGCAACAACCTTGCGTAAACTATTAACTGGCGAACTACTTACTCTAGCTTCCCGGCAAC
AGTTGATAGACTGGATGGAGGCGGATAAAGTTGCAGGACCACTTCTGCGCTCGGCCCTTCCGGCTGGCTG
GTTTATTGCTGATAAATCTGGAGCCGGTGAGCGTGGGTCTCGCGGTATCATTGCAGCACTGGGGCCAGAT
GGTAAGCCCTCCCGTATCGTAGTTATCTACACGACGGGGAGTCAGGCAACTATGGATGAACGAAATAGAC
AGATCGCTGAGATAGGTGCCTCACTGATTAAGCATTGGTAACCGATTCTAGGTGCATTGGCGCAGAAAAA
AATGCCTGATGCGACGCTGCGCGTCTTATACTCCCACATATGCCAGATTCAGCAACGGATACGGCTTCCC
CAACTTGCCCACTTCCATACGTGTCCTCCTTACCAGAAATTTATCCTTAAGATCCCGAATCGTTTAAACT
CGACTCTGGCTCTATCGAATCTCCGTCGTTTCGAGCTTACGCGAACAGCCGTGGCGCTCATTTGCTCGTC
GGGCATCGAATCTCGTCAGCTATCGTCAGCTTACCTTTTTGGCAGCGATCGCGGCTCCCGACATCTTGGA
CCATTAGCTCCACAGGTATCTTCTTCCCTCTAGTGGTCATAACAGCAGCTTCAGCTACCTCTCAATTCAA
AAAACCCCTCAAGACCCGTTTAGAGGCCCCAAGGGGTTATGCTATCAATCGTTGCGTTACACACACAAAA
AACCAACACACATCCATCTTCGATGGATAGCGATTTTATTATCTAACTGCTGATCGAGTGTAGCCAGATC
TAGTAATCAATTACGGGGTCATTAGTTCATAGCCCATATATGGAGTTCCGCGTTACATAACTTACGGTAA
ATGGCCCGCCTGGCTGACCGCCCAACGACCCCCGCCCATTGACGTCAATAATGACGTATGTTCCCATAGT
AACGCCAATAGGGACTTTCCATTGACGTCAATGGGTGGAGTATTTACGGTAAACTGCCCACTTGGCAGTA
CATCAAGTGTATCATATGCCAAGTACGCCCCCTATTGACGTCAATGACGGTAAATGGCCCGCCTGGCATT
ATGCCCAGTACATGACCTTATGGGACTTTCCTACTTGGCAGTACATCTACGTATTAGTCATCGCTATTAC
CATGCTGATGCGGTTTTGGCAGTACATCAATGGGCGTGGATAGCGGTTTGACTCACGGGGATTTCCAAGT
CTCCACCCCATTGACGTCAATGGGAGTTTGTTTTGGCACCAAAATCAACGGGACTTTCCAAAATGTCGTA
ACAACTCCGCCCCATTGACGCAAATGGGCGGTAGGCGTGTACGGTGGGAGGTCTATATAAGCAGAGCTGG
TTTAGTGAACCGTCAGATCGCCTGGAGACGCCATCCACGCTGTTTTGACCTCCATAGAAGACACCGGGAC
CGATCCAGCCTCCCCTCGAAGCTTACATGTGGTACCGAGCTCGGATCCTGAGAACTTCAGGGTGAGTCTA
TGGGACCCTTGATGTTTTCTTTCCCCTTCTTTTCTATGGTTAAGTTCATGTCATAGGAAGGGGAGAAGTA
ACAGGGTACACATATTGACCAAATCAGGGTAATTTTGCATTTGTAATTTTAAAAAATGCTTTCTTCTTTT
AATATACTTTTTTGTTTATCTTATTTCTAATACTTTCCCTAATCTCTTTCTTTCAGGGCAATAATGATAC
AATGTATCATGCCTCTTTGCACCATTCTAAAGAATAACAGTGATAATTTCTGGGTTAAGGCAATAGCAAT
ATTTCTGCATATAAATATTTCTGCATATAAATTGTAACTGATGTAAGAGGTTTCATATTGCTAATAGCAG
CTACAATCCAGCTACCATTCTGCTTTTATTTTATGGTTGGGATAAGGCTGGATTATTCTGAGTCCAAGCT
AGGCCCTTTTGCTAATCATGTTCATACCTCTTATCTTCCTCCCACAGCTCCTGGGCAACGTGCTGGTCTG
TGTGCTGGCCCATCACTTTGGCAAAGGCGGCCGCCATGTTTGTGTTCCTCGTTCTCCTGCCCCTCGTTTC
TTCCCAATGCGTGAACCTCACAACTAGAACGCAGCTCCCACCCGCTTACACGAACTCTTTTACTCGTGGA
GTATACTATCCCGATAAAGTCTTTAGGTCCAGTGTCCTTCATTCTACTCAAGACCTTTTCCTGCCATTCT
TCTCAAATGTCACCTGGTTCCATGCTATCCACGTTTCTGGCACCAACGTAATTAAACGATTTGATAATCC
CGTCTTGCCATTTAACGATGGCGTATACTTTGCCTCAACGGAGAAGTCCAACATTATCCGGGGATGGATA
TTTGGCACCACCCTGGACTCCAAGACACAGTCTCTCCTCATTGTGAACAACGCCACCAATGTCGTCATCA
AAGTCTGTGAATTTCAATTTTGTAACGATCCCTTTCTCGGGGTTTATTATCATAAGAATAACAAGTCTTG
GATGGAGTCAGAGTTCCGCGTTTACAGTTCCGCTAACAACTGTACTTTTGAGTACGTTTCCCAACCATTT
CTCATGGATCTTGAAGGGAAGCAAGGCAACTTCAAGAATCTCCGCGAATTTGTGTTTAAGAATATAGACG
GCTACTTCAAAATTTATAGCAAGCATACCCCGATAAATCTGGTTCGGGATCTCCCTCAAGGCTTCTCCGC
GTTGGAACCCCTCGTGGACTTGCCGATTGGCATCAACATCACCCGGTTCCAAACCCTTCTTGCCCTTCAT
CGAAGCTACCTCACGCCTGGCGACAGTAGTAGTGGTTGGACAGCGGGCGCAGCAGCCTACTATGTGGGAT
ATTTGCAACCACGCACCTTTCTTCTCAAATATAACGAAAACGGAACAATTACCGATGCCGTAGACTGTGC
CCTCGATCCCCTGTCCGAAACTAAATGCACACTCAAGTCCTTCACAGTTGAGAAAGGCATATACCAAACC
AGTAACTTCCGCGTCCAACCCACCGAATCCATTGTTCGATTCCCTAACATCACCAATTTGTGTCCTTTCG
GTGAAGTATTTAATGCCACTCGATTTGCATCAGTTTATGCCTGGAATCGCAAGCGAATATCAAATTGTGT
TGCAGATTATAGTGTCCTGTATAATAGCGCATCATTCAGCACTTTTAAGTGTTATGGGGTCAGCCCTACG
AAATTGAATGACTTGTGTTTTACCAACGTTTACGCAGATTCTTTCGTCATACGCGGCGACGAAGTCCGAC
AGATTGCACCGGGGCAAACCGGAAAGATAGCAGACTATAATTATAAGTTGCCGGATGACTTCACCGGCTG
CGTTATAGCATGGAACTCCAATAATCTCGATTCAAAAGTCGGCGGCAACTATAATTATCTTTACCGCCTG
TTTCGCAAGTCAAATCTGAAGCCCTTTGAACGTGACATCTCCACCGAAATTTATCAAGCTGGCAGCACCC
CATGTAATGGAGTGGAAGGGTTTAACTGTTATTTTCCCCTTCAATCATACGGATTTCAACCAACAAATGG
GGTGGGCTATCAACCATATCGGGTGGTAGTCTTGAGCTTTGAGCTGCTCCACGCACCGGCTACAGTTTGC
GGACCGAAGAAAAGCACTAACCTGGTGAAGAATAAATGTGTGAACTTCAACTTTAATGGGCTCACCGGAA
CAGGGGTGCTGACAGAATCAAACAAGAAATTTCTCCCTTTTCAACAATTTGGTAGAGACATTGCCGATAC
CACAGATGCCGTCCGCGATCCGCAAACACTGGAAATCCTCGATATAACACCCTGTAGCTTCGGCGGGGTC
AGCGTGATAACTCCCGGAACGAACACATCCAACCAAGTGGCTGTCCTGTATCAAGATGTCAACTGTACCG
AAGTCCCTGTGGCGATACACGCCGACCAACTGACACCCACCTGGAGAGTCTACTCAACAGGTTCCAATGT
CTTTCAAACTAGAGCGGGTTGTCTCATTGGCGCTGAGCATGTCAATAATTCATACGAATGTGATATTCCT
ATTGGGGCAGGAATCTGTGCGTCTTATCAAACTCAAACGAACTCACCACGGCGCGCTCGCTCAGTAGCCA
GCCAGTCCATAATCGCCTATACCATGAGTCTCGGGGCTGAGAACTCCGTGGCTTATTCAAACAATTCCAT
CGCAATCCCAACTAACTTTACCATTAGCGTTACCACGGAAATCTTGCCCGTCAGCATGACTAAGACGAGC
GTAGACTGTACGATGTATATCTGTGGGGATTCCACCGAGTGTAGCAACCTCTTGCTTCAATACGGGTCTT
TCTGTACTCAACTCAACCGAGCATTGACCGGAATTGCGGTCGAACAAGACAAGAATACCCAAGAGGTGTT
CGCACAAGTAAAGCAAATATACAAAACGCCGCCAATCAAAGATTTTGGCGGGTTTAATTTTAGCCAAATA
CTGCCAGACCCATCTAAGCCTTCAAAACGCAGCTTTATCGAGGATCTGCTGTTCAACAAAGTTACGTTGG
CTGACGCGGGTTTCATTAAGCAGTATGGGGATTGTTTGGGAGACATTGCGGCCCGCGACCTTATCTGTGC
TCAAAAATTCAATGGGTTGACAGTTCTGCCCCCTCTGCTCACTGATGAGATGATTGCACAGTATACATCA
GCATTGTTGGCAGGAACCATTACATCCGGCTGGACTTTTGGCGCGGGTGCGGCCCTTCAAATACCTTTCG
CTATGCAAATGGCTTACAGATTCAATGGGATTGGTGTCACGCAAAATGTATTGTATGAAAATCAGAAGCT
GATCGCTAATCAATTTAACAGCGCGATTGGCAAGATCCAAGATTCACTGTCAAGCACAGCGTCCGCCCTC
GGCAAACTCCAAGATGTTGTGAATCAAAACGCCCAGGCCCTGAATACCCTCGTGAAGCAACTGAGTTCTA
ACTTCGGCGCAATCTCCAGCGTCCTCAACGACATATTGTCCAGACTTGATAAGGTGGAAGCCGAGGTGCA
AATTGATCGGCTCATCACAGGCAGGCTCCAGTCACTCCAAACTTATGTGACACAACAGTTGATCCGGGCT
GCTGAGATACGAGCAAGCGCCAACCTGGCCGCCACTAAAATGTCAGAGTGCGTGCTCGGGCAGTCCAAAC
GGGTTGACTTTTGTGGCAAGGGCTATCACTTGATGTCCTTCCCCCAATCCGCCCCACATGGAGTGGTCTT
TCTCCACGTCACTTATGTCCCTGCTCAAGAGAAGAACTTTACGACAGCTCCAGCAATCTGTCACGATGGC
AAAGCGCACTTTCCCAGGGAAGGCGTTTTCGTCAGTAATGGCACGCATTGGTTTGTGACCCAAAGGAATT
TCTATGAACCCCAAATCATAACCACTGACAATACATTTGTCTCAGGCAACTGTGATGTGGTCATTGGGAT
CGTGAACAACACGGTATATGATCCCCTGCAACCCGAGTTGGATAGCTTCAAAGAGGAATTGGATAAATAC
TTTAAGAATCATACTTCACCCGATGTTGATCTCGGGGACATATCAGGAATAAATGCAAGTGTCGTCAACA
TTCAGAAAGAGATTGATCGCCTTAATGAGGTCGCCAAGAACTTGAATGAATCTTTGATCGACTTGCAAGA
ACTGGGCAAATACGAACAATATATTAAATGGC
